Addgene plasmid #59054: pET-21a-GFP-Patronin CC 534–868
Purpose: for E. coli expression of Patronin CC truncation
Depositing lab: Ron Vale. Depositing organization: University of California, San Francisco (UCSF). Publication: Regulation of microtubule minus-end dynamics by CAMSAPs and Patronin. Hendershott MC, Vale RD. Proc Natl Acad Sci U S A. 2014 Apr 22;111(16):5860-5. doi: 10.1073/pnas.1404133111. Epub 2014 Mar 26. PubMed 24706919.
Backbone
  Vector backbone: pET21a
  Modifications to backbone: His and GFP tags added
  Vector type: Bacterial Expression
Growth in bacteria
  Bacterial resistance: Ampicillin, 100 μg/mL
  Growth temperature: 37°C
  Growth strain: Top10
  Copy number: High Copy
Gene/Insert
  Gene/Insert name: Patronin
  Species: D. melanogaster (fly)
  Entrez Gene: Patronin (a.k.a. Dmel_CG33130, BcDNA:LD17191, CG18459, CG18460, CG18462, CG30102, CG33130, CG6516, Dmel\CG33130, Ssp4, l(2)k07433, ssp4)
  Tag / fusion protein: GFP (N terminal on insert)
  Cloning method: Gibson Cloning
  Sequencing primers: 5′ CCGGGAGCTGCATGTGTCAGAGG; 3′ GCTAGTTATTGCTCAGCGG
Terms and licenses: Academic/Nonprofit Terms; Industry Terms: Not Available to Industry
How to cite: pET-21a-GFP-Patronin CC 534–868 was a gift from Ron Vale (Addgene plasmid # 59054 ; http://n2t.net/addgene:59054 ; RRID:Addgene_59054)
