[The description below was written by a language model from this plasmid's Addgene catalogue record and pLannotate feature annotations shown in this document.]
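Description:
pET-21a-GFP-Patronin CC 534–868 is a bacterial expression plasmid built on the pET21a backbone for producing a GFP-tagged fragment of the Drosophila melanogaster microtubule minus-end-binding protein Patronin in E. coli. The construct name indicates that the insert covers residues 534–868, the region designated CC, presumably the coiled-coil portion, though the record does not spell this out. It was assembled by Gibson cloning. The plasmid replicates from a ColE1/pBR322-type origin accompanied by the rop gene and bom site, carries an f1 origin, and is selected with ampicillin through the β-lactamase gene. The catalogue lists it as high copy, although rop normally moderates copy number in pBR322-derived vectors.

Expression relies on the standard pET arrangement: a T7 promoter with an adjacent lac operator, the T7 gene 10 ribosome binding site, a T7 terminator, and a plasmid-borne lacI gene. Transcription therefore requires a host supplying T7 RNA polymerase and is induced with IPTG. The depositor states that His and GFP tags were added to the backbone. The annotation shows a short His-type tag fragment, a thrombin cleavage site, EGFP, an attB1 Gateway remnant and then the roughly 1 kb Patronin fragment, which would give a His–thrombin–EGFP–Patronin fusion. In the deposited sequence these coding features are annotated on the opposite strand from the T7 promoter, RBS and terminator, an inconsistency the record does not explain, so it should be checked against the sequence. The purified fluorescent fragment suits in vitro studies of how Patronin domains regulate microtubule minus-end dynamics, the subject of the associated publication.
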