Features (pLannotate 1.2.2; 25 found; start..end, strand, type, name):
     26..73      -  terminator     T7 terminator: transcription terminator for bacteriophage T7 RNA polymerase
     81..130     -  CDS            SET1 (fragment): solubility-enhancement tag derived from T7 phage gene 10B
    140..157     -  CDS            9xHis (fragment): 9xHis affinity tag
    185..201     +  CDS            capTEV™ (fragment): composite tag for in vivo biotinylation, TEV protease cleavage, and 6xHis tagging
    212..229     +  CDS            thrombin site: thrombin recognition and cleavage site
    233..949     +  CDS            EGFP: EGFP is a basic (constitutively fluorescent) green fluorescent protein published in 1996, derived from Aequorea victoria. It is reported to be a rapidly-maturing weak dimer with moderate acid sensitivity.
    959..983     +  protein_bind   attB1: mutant version of attB; recombination site for the Gateway® BP reaction BP Clonase™
    992..2017    +  CDS            Patronin (fragment): PTRO_DROME - Also known as l(2)k07433, ssp4. Experimental evidence at protein level: Swiss-Prot protein existence level 1. Involved in mitotic spindle assembly (PubMed:17412918, PubMed:26246606). Regulates microtubule (MT) severing (PubMed:17412918). Antagonizes the activity of the kinesin-13 depolymerase Klp10A thereby switching off the depolymerization of the MTs at their pole-associated minus ends, which turns off poleward flux and induces anaphase B spindle elongation (PubMed:20946984, PubMed:24100293). Involved in asymmetric cell division of sensory organ precursor (SOP) cells by playing
   2020..2037    +  CDS            SET1 (fragment): solubility-enhancement tag derived from T7 phage gene 10B
   2047..2079    -  CDS            T7 tag (gene 10 leader): leader peptide from bacteriophage T7 gene 10 promotes efficient translation in E. coli
   2087..2109    -  RBS            RBS: efficient ribosome binding site from bacteriophage T7 gene 10 (Olins and Rangwala, 1989)
   2124..2148    -  protein_bind   lac operator: The lac repressor binds to the lac operator to inhibit transcription in E. coli. This inhibition can be relieved by adding lactose or isopropyl-β-D-thiogalactopyranoside (IPTG). lac repressor encoded by lacI
   2149..2167    -  promoter       T7 promoter: promoter for bacteriophage T7 RNA polymerase
   2189..2468    +  CDS            TcR (fragment): tetracycline efflux protein; tet; confers resistance to tetracycline
   2476..2553    +  promoter       lacI promoter: lacI
   2554..3636    +  CDS            lacI: lac repressor; lacI; The lac repressor binds to the lac operator to inhibit transcription in E. coli. This inhibition can be relieved by adding lactose or isopropyl-β-D-thiogalactopyranoside (IPTG).
   3649..3670    +  protein_bind   CAP binding site: CAP binding activates transcription in the presence of cAMP. E. coli catabolite activator protein
   3685..3976    +  CDS            TcR (fragment): tetracycline efflux protein; tet; confers resistance to tetracycline
   4048..4428    -  CDS            YPB1_ECOLX: Protein predicted: Swiss-Prot protein existence level 4. From Escherichia coli.
   4445..4636    +  CDS            rop: Rop protein, which maintains plasmids at low copy number; rop
   4738..4880    +  misc_feature   bom: basis of mobility region from pBR322
   5066..5654    -  rep_origin     ori: high-copy-number ColE1/pMB1/pBR322/pUC origin of replication
   5825..6685    -  CDS            AmpR: β-lactamase; bla; confers resistance to ampicillin, carbenicillin, and related antibiotics
   6686..6790    -  promoter       AmpR promoter: bla
   6817..7272    -  rep_origin     f1 ori (sequence partly withheld): f1 bacteriophage origin of replication; arrow indicates direction of (+) strand synthesis
>Addgene plasmid #59054 | pET-21a-GFP-Patronin CC 534–868 | depositor full sequence | sequence record 92017 | pET-21a-GFP-Patronin CC 534–868 sequence 7283 bps
ATCCGGATATAGTTCCTCCTTTCAGCAAAAAACCCCTCAAGACCCGTTTAGAGGCCCCAAGGGGTTATGC
TAGTTATTGCTCAGCGGTGGCAGCAGCCAACTCAGCTTCCTTTCGGGCTTTGTTAGCAGCCGGATCTCAG
TGGTGGTGGTGGTGGTGCTCGAGTGCGGCCGCATGGGCAGCAGCCATCATCATCATCATCACAGCAGCGG
CCTGGTGCCGCGCGGCAGCCATATGGTGAGCAAGGGCGAGGAGCTGTTCACCGGGGTGGTGCCCATCCTG
GTCGAGCTGGACGGCGACGTAAACGGCCACAAGTTCAGCGTGTCCGGCGAGGGCGAGGGCGATGCCACCT
ACGGCAAGCTGACCCTGAAGTTCATCTGCACCACCGGCAAGCTGCCCGTGCCCTGGCCCACCCTCGTGAC
CACCCTGACCTACGGCGTGCAGTGCTTCAGCCGCTACCCCGACCACATGAAGCAGCACGACTTCTTCAAG
TCCGCCATGCCCGAAGGCTACGTCCAGGAGCGCACCATCTTCTTCAAGGACGACGGCAACTACAAGACCC
GCGCCGAGGTGAAGTTCGAGGGCGACACCCTGGTGAACCGCATCGAGCTGAAGGGCATCGACTTCAAGGA
GGACGGCAACATCCTGGGGCACAAGCTGGAGTACAACTACAACAGCCACAACGTCTATATCATGGCCGAC
AAGCAGAAGAACGGCATCAAGGTGAACTTCAAGATCCGCCACAACATCGAGGACGGCAGCGTGCAGCTCG
CCGACCACTACCAGCAGAACACCCCCATCGGCGACGGCCCCGTGCTGCTGCCCGACAACCACTACCTGAG
CACCCAGTCCGCCCTGAGCAAAGACCCCAACGAGAAGCGCGATCACATGGTCCTGCTGGAGTTCGTGACC
GCCGCCGGGATCACTCTCGGCATGGACGAGCTGTACAAGCACCGGTATACAAGTTTGTACAAAAAAGCAG
GCTCCGCGGCCGCTGTTGACAATGTGCCCACGGTGTCGTCGCACAATCTTTCGAATGCGGGCAGCCCGTT
GCCGGTGGCTAGGCACAAGCAACATTCCAGCGACAAAGACTACAGCAGCAACAGCGGCATGACACCAGAT
GCATACAACGATTCCCGCTCCACCAGTGGCTATGATCCGGAGAGCACGCCCGTTCGCAAGTCCTCGACTA
GCAGCATGCCAGCAAGTCCCGCTGCCTGGCAGTTAGATGTGGGAGACGACGATATGCGCTCGCTGGAAAA
CGCCAGCAAGTTGTCCACAATTCGAATGAAACTGGAGGAGAAGCGGCGGCGCATTGAGCAGGACAAGCGC
AAGATCGAGATGGCCTTGCTGCGGCACCAGGAGAAGGAGGATTTGGAATCGTGTCCGGACGTGATGAAGT
GGGAGACCATGAGCAACGAATCAAAGAGAACACCTGATATGGATCCCGTGGATTTGGACAAGTACCAGCA
AAGTATCGCCATTATGAACATGAATCTGCAGGATATCCAGCAGGATATCCACCGCCTGGCCACCCAGCAA
AGCCAAATGCAGGCGCAGCACCTCCAAGCCCAACAACTCATGCAGGCTCAGCAAATAGCCAACATGCTGA
ACCAGCAGCAGACCTATGGGTCGCAGCAGCACCTGGCTGATCACCATTACCAGCAGCAGAGACCCATGCA
GCAAAGCTTTGGTTCATCGCCCCATCTTCCGCAGGCCTACAACGCCCCAGTCAGCGCATACAGCTCCCGT
CCGCCCAGTCGCGATCCCTACCAGCAGCAGCTCCACCATCAGCAGCAGCAGCCCATGCCCATGCCGCAAC
CGATGCAGTACGTCAACGAGCATGGGCAGTATATGTCGCCGCCGCAGCCCGCACACTACATGCCGCAGCA
GGCACAACAGCCGCAGAGCATTTACAGCGACAACGGGGCGGCGTACAATCACAGTAACCACTCGCCATAC
GGCGGAGCTCCACAGTATCGGAGCAGCGTGGTGTACGACGATTACGGGCAGCCCACCCGGCTGCTAACAA
AGCCCGAGGATCCGCGACCCATTTGCTGTCCACCAGTCATGCTAGCCATATGTATATCTCCTTCTTAAAG
TTAAACAAAATTATTTCTAGAGGGGAATTGTTATCCGCTCACAATTCCCCTATAGTGAGTCGTATTAATT
TCGCGGGATCGAGATCTCGATCCTCTACGCCGGACGCATCGTGGCCGGCATCACCGGCGCCACAGGTGCG
GTTGCTGGCGCCTATATCGCCGACATCACCGATGGGGAAGATCGGGCTCGCCACTTCGGGCTCATGAGCG
CTTGTTTCGGCGTGGGTATGGTGGCAGGCCCCGTGGCCGGGGGACTGTTGGGCGCCATCTCCTTGCATGC
ACCATTCCTTGCGGCGGCGGTGCTCAACGGCCTCAACCTACTACTGGGCTGCTTCCTAATGCAGGAGTCG
CATAAGGGAGAGCGTCGAGATCCCGGACACCATCGAATGGCGCAAAACCTTTCGCGGTATGGCATGATAG
CGCCCGGAAGAGAGTCAATTCAGGGTGGTGAATGTGAAACCAGTAACGTTATACGATGTCGCAGAGTATG
CCGGTGTCTCTTATCAGACCGTTTCCCGCGTGGTGAACCAGGCCAGCCACGTTTCTGCGAAAACGCGGGA
AAAAGTGGAAGCGGCGATGGCGGAGCTGAATTACATTCCCAACCGCGTGGCACAACAACTGGCGGGCAAA
CAGTCGTTGCTGATTGGCGTTGCCACCTCCAGTCTGGCCCTGCACGCGCCGTCGCAAATTGTCGCGGCGA
TTAAATCTCGCGCCGATCAACTGGGTGCCAGCGTGGTGGTGTCGATGGTAGAACGAAGCGGCGTCGAAGC
CTGTAAAGCGGCGGTGCACAATCTTCTCGCGCAACGCGTCAGTGGGCTGATCATTAACTATCCGCTGGAT
GACCAGGATGCCATTGCTGTGGAAGCTGCCTGCACTAATGTTCCGGCGTTATTTCTTGATGTCTCTGACC
AGACACCCATCAACAGTATTATTTTCTCCCATGAAGACGGTACGCGACTGGGCGTGGAGCATCTGGTCGC
ATTGGGTCACCAGCAAATCGCGCTGTTAGCGGGCCCATTAAGTTCTGTCTCGGCGCGTCTGCGTCTGGCT
GGCTGGCATAAATATCTCACTCGCAATCAAATTCAGCCGATAGCGGAACGGGAAGGCGACTGGAGTGCCA
TGTCCGGTTTTCAACAAACCATGCAAATGCTGAATGAGGGCATCGTTCCCACTGCGATGCTGGTTGCCAA
CGATCAGATGGCGCTGGGCGCAATGCGCGCCATTACCGAGTCCGGGCTGCGCGTTGGTGCGGATATCTCG
GTAGTGGGATACGACGATACCGAAGACAGCTCATGTTATATCCCGCCGTTAACCACCATCAAACAGGATT
TTCGCCTGCTGGGGCAAACCAGCGTGGACCGCTTGCTGCAACTCTCTCAGGGCCAGGCGGTGAAGGGCAA
TCAGCTGTTGCCCGTCTCACTGGTGAAAAGAAAAACCACCCTGGCGCCCAATACGCAAACCGCCTCTCCC
CGCGCGTTGGCCGATTCATTAATGCAGCTGGCACGACAGGTTTCCCGACTGGAAAGCGGGCAGTGAGCGC
AACGCAATTAATGTAAGTTAGCTCACTCATTAGGCACCGGGATCTCGACCGATGCCCTTGAGAGCCTTCA
ACCCAGTCAGCTCCTTCCGGTGGGCGCGGGGCATGACTATCGTCGCCGCACTTATGACTGTCTTCTTTAT
CATGCAACTCGTAGGACAGGTGCCGGCAGCGCTCTGGGTCATTTTCGGCGAGGACCGCTTTCGCTGGAGC
GCGACGATGATCGGCCTGTCGCTTGCGGTATTCGGAATCTTGCACGCCCTCGCTCAAGCCTTCGTCACTG
GTCCCGCCACCAAACGTTTCGGCGAGAAGCAGGCCATTATCGCCGGCATGGCGGCCCCACGGGTGCGCAT
GATCGTGCTCCTGTCGTTGAGGACCCGGCTAGGCTGGCGGGGTTGCCTTACTGGTTAGCAGAATGAATCA
CCGATACGCGAGCGAACGTGAAGCGACTGCTGCTGCAAAACGTCTGCGACCTGAGCAACAACATGAATGG
TCTTCGGTTTCCGTGTTTCGTAAAGTCTGGAAACGCGGAAGTCAGCGCCCTGCACCATTATGTTCCGGAT
CTGCATCGCAGGATGCTGCTGGCTACCCTGTGGAACACCTACATCTGTATTAACGAAGCGCTGGCATTGA
CCCTGAGTGATTTTTCTCTGGTCCCGCCGCATCCATACCGCCAGTTGTTTACCCTCACAACGTTCCAGTA
ACCGGGCATGTTCATCATCAGTAACCCGTATCGTGAGCATCCTCTCTCGTTTCATCGGTATCATTACCCC
CATGAACAGAAATCCCCCTTACACGGAGGCATCAGTGACCAAACAGGAAAAAACCGCCCTTAACATGGCC
CGCTTTATCAGAAGCCAGACATTAACGCTTCTGGAGAAACTCAACGAGCTGGACGCGGATGAACAGGCAG
ACATCTGTGAATCGCTTCACGACCACGCTGATGAGCTTTACCGCAGCTGCCTCGCGCGTTTCGGTGATGA
CGGTGAAAACCTCTGACACATGCAGCTCCCGGAGACGGTCACAGCTTGTCTGTAAGCGGATGCCGGGAGC
AGACAAGCCCGTCAGGGCGCGTCAGCGGGTGTTGGCGGGTGTCGGGGCGCAGCCATGACCCAGTCACGTA
GCGATAGCGGAGTGTATACTGGCTTAACTATGCGGCATCAGAGCAGATTGTACTGAGAGTGCACCATATA
TGCGGTGTGAAATACCGCACAGATGCGTAAGGAGAAAATACCGCATCAGGCGCTCTTCCGCTTCCTCGCT
CACTGACTCGCTGCGCTCGGTCGTTCGGCTGCGGCGAGCGGTATCAGCTCACTCAAAGGCGGTAATACGG
TTATCCACAGAATCAGGGGATAACGCAGGAAAGAACATGTGAGCAAAAGGCCAGCAAAAGGCCAGGAACC
GTAAAAAGGCCGCGTTGCTGGCGTTTTTCCATAGGCTCCGCCCCCCTGACGAGCATCACAAAAATCGACG
CTCAAGTCAGAGGTGGCGAAACCCGACAGGACTATAAAGATACCAGGCGTTTCCCCCTGGAAGCTCCCTC
GTGCGCTCTCCTGTTCCGACCCTGCCGCTTACCGGATACCTGTCCGCCTTTCTCCCTTCGGGAAGCGTGG
CGCTTTCTCATAGCTCACGCTGTAGGTATCTCAGTTCGGTGTAGGTCGTTCGCTCCAAGCTGGGCTGTGT
GCACGAACCCCCCGTTCAGCCCGACCGCTGCGCCTTATCCGGTAACTATCGTCTTGAGTCCAACCCGGTA
AGACACGACTTATCGCCACTGGCAGCAGCCACTGGTAACAGGATTAGCAGAGCGAGGTATGTAGGCGGTG
CTACAGAGTTCTTGAAGTGGTGGCCTAACTACGGCTACACTAGAAGGACAGTATTTGGTATCTGCGCTCT
GCTGAAGCCAGTTACCTTCGGAAAAAGAGTTGGTAGCTCTTGATCCGGCAAACAAACCACCGCTGGTAGC
GGTGGTTTTTTTGTTTGCAAGCAGCAGATTACGCGCAGAAAAAAAGGATCTCAAGAAGATCCTTTGATCT
TTTCTACGGGGTCTGACGCTCAGTGGAACGAAAACTCACGTTAAGGGATTTTGGTCATGAGATTATCAAA
AAGGATCTTCACCTAGATCCTTTTAAATTAAAAATGAAGTTTTAAATCAATCTAAAGTATATATGAGTAA
ACTTGGTCTGACAGTTACCAATGCTTAATCAGTGAGGCACCTATCTCAGCGATCTGTCTATTTCGTTCAT
CCATAGTTGCCTGACTCCCCGTCGTGTAGATAACTACGATACGGGAGGGCTTACCATCTGGCCCCAGTGC
TGCAATGATACCGCGAGACCCACGCTCACCGGCTCCAGATTTATCAGCAATAAACCAGCCAGCCGGAAGG
GCCGAGCGCAGAAGTGGTCCTGCAACTTTATCCGCCTCCATCCAGTCTATTAATTGTTGCCGGGAAGCTA
GAGTAAGTAGTTCGCCAGTTAATAGTTTGCGCAACGTTGTTGCCATTGCTGCAGGCATCGTGGTGTCACG
CTCGTCGTTTGGTATGGCTTCATTCAGCTCCGGTTCCCAACGATCAAGGCGAGTTACATGATCCCCCATG
TTGTGCAAAAAAGCGGTTAGCTCCTTCGGTCCTCCGATCGTTGTCAGAAGTAAGTTGGCCGCAGTGTTAT
CACTCATGGTTATGGCAGCACTGCATAATTCTCTTACTGTCATGCCATCCGTAAGATGCTTTTCTGTGAC
TGGTGAGTACTCAACCAAGTCATTCTGAGAATAGTGTATGCGGCGACCGAGTTGCTCTTGCCCGGCGTCA
ATACGGGATAATACCGCGCCACATAGCAGAACTTTAAAAGTGCTCATCATTGGAAAACGTTCTTCGGGGC
GAAAACTCTCAAGGATCTTACCGCTGTTGAGATCCAGTTCGATGTAACCCACTCGTGCACCCAACTGATC
TTCAGCATCTTTTACTTTCACCAGCGTTTCTGGGTGAGCAAAAACAGGAAGGCAAAATGCCGCAAAAAAG
GGAATAAGGGCGACACGGAAATGTTGAATACTCATACTCTTCCTTTTTCAATATTATTGAAGCATTTATC
AGGGTTATTGTCTCATGAGCGGATACATATTTGAATGTATTTAGAAAAATAAACAAATAGGGGTTCCGCG
CACATTTCCCCGAAAAGTGCCACCTGAAATTGTAAACGTTAATATTTTGTTAAAATTCGCGTTAAATTTT
TGTTAAATCAGCTCATTTTTTAACCAATAGGCCGAAATCGGCAAAATCCCTTATAAATCAAAAGAATAGA
CCGAGATAGGGT
[37 nt withheld, positions 6943-6979]
AAAGAACGTGGACTCCAACGTCAAAGG
[49 nt withheld, positions 7007-7055]
T
[91 nt withheld, positions 7057-7147]
G
[124 nt withheld, positions 7149-7272]
CCCATTCGCCA
