>Addgene plasmid #59054 | pET-21a-GFP-Patronin CC 534–868 | addgene partial sequence | sequence record 93934 | EGFP-N 5'-CGTCGCCGTCCAGCTCGACCAG-3'
CTCACCATATGGCTGCCGCGCGGCACCAGGCCGCTGCTGTGATGATGATGATGATGGCTGCTGCCCATGG
TATATCTCCTTCTTAAAGTTAAACAAAATTATTTCTAGAGGGGAATTGTTATCCGCTCACAATTCCCCTA
TAGTGAGTCGTATTAATTTCGCGGGATCGAGATCTCGATCCTCTACGCCGGACGCATCGTGGCCGGCATC
ACCGGCGCCACAGGTGCGGTTGCTGGCGCCTATATCGCCGACATCACCGATGGGGAAGATCGGGCTCGCC
ACTTCGGGCTCATGAGCGCTTGTTTCGGCGTGGGTATGGTGGCAGGCCCCGTGGCCGGGGGACTGTTGGG
CGCCATCTCCTTGCATGCACCATTCCTTGCGGCGGCGGTGCTCAACGGCCTCAACCTACTACTGGGCTGC
TTCCTAATGCAGGAGTCGCATAAGGGAGAGCGTCGAGATCCCGGACACCATCGAATGGCGCAAAACCTTT
CGCGGTATGGCATGATAGCGCCCGGAAGAGAGTCAATTCAGGGTGGTGAATGTGAAACCAGTAACGTTAT
ACGATGTCGCAGAGTATGCCGGTGTCTCTTATCAGACCGTTTCCCGCGTGGTGAACCAGGCCAGCCACGT
TTCTGCGAAAACGCGGGAAAAAGTGGAAGCGGCGATGGCGGAGCTGAATTACATTCCCAACCGCGTGGCA
CAACAACTGGCGGGCAAACAGTCGTTGCTGATTGGCGTTGCCACCTCCAGTCTGGCCCTGCACGCGCCGT
CGC
