>Addgene plasmid #59054 | pET-21a-GFP-Patronin CC 534–868 | addgene partial sequence | sequence record 94166 | N-ter GFP 5'-GGATCACTCTCGGCATGG-3'
GCAGGCTCCGCGGCCGCTGTTGACAATGTGCCCACGGTGTCGTCGCACAATCTTTCGAATGCGGGCAGCC
CGTTGCCGGTGGCTAGGCACAAGCAACATTCCAGCGACAAAGACTACAGCAGCAACAGCGGCATGACACC
AGATGCATACAACGATTCCCGCTCCACCAGTGGCTATGATCCGGAGAGCACGCCCGTTCGCAAGTCCTCG
ACTAGCAGCATGCCAGCAAGTCCCGCTGCCTGGCAGTTAGATGTGGGAGACGACGATATGCGCTCGCTGG
AAAACGCCAGCAAGTTGTCCACAATTCGAATGAAACTGGAGGAGAAGCGGCGGCGCATTGAGCAGGACAA
GCGCAAGATCGAGATGGCCTTGCTGCGGCACCAGGAGAAGGAGGATTTGGAATCGTGTCCGGACGTGATG
AAGTGGGAGACCATGAGCAACGAATCAAAGAGAACACCTGATATGGATCCCGTGGATTTGGACAAGTACC
AGCAAAGTATCGCCATTATGAACATGAATCTGCAGGATATCCAGCAGGATATCCACCGCCTGGCCACCCA
GCAAAGCCAAATGCAGGCGCAGCACCTCCAAGCCCAACAACTCATGCAGGCTCAGCAAATAGCCAACATG
CTGAACCAGCAGCAGACCTATGGGTCGCAGCAGCACCTGGCTGATCACCATTACCAGCAGCAGAGACCCA
TGCAGCAAAGCTTTGGTTCATCGCCCCATCTTCCGCAGGCCTACAACGCCCCAGTCAGCGCATACAGCTC
CCGTCCGCCCAGTCGCGATCCCTACCAGCAGCAGCTCCACCATCAGCAGCAGCAGCCCATGCCCATGCCG
CAACCGATGCAGTACGTCAACGAGCAT
